>Addgene plasmid #225176 | pHBJT030 | addgene full sequence | sequence record 444686 | Addgene NGS Result
CCATGATTACGCCAAGCTTGCATGCCTGCAGGTCGACTCTAGAGGATCCCCGGGATGGTATCAAAAGGAG
AGGAAGATAATATGGCGATCATCAAAGAGTTCATGCGTTTTAAAGTGCACATGGAAGGCTCCGTGAACGG
TCACGAGTTCGAAATTGAGGGCGAGGGCGAGGGCCGTCCGTATGAAGGCACGCAAACTGCTAAACTCAAG
GTCACGAAAGGCGGACCACTGCCTTTTGCCTGGGACATCCTGTCTCCGCAGTTTATGTACGGCAGCAAAG
CGTACGTTAAACATCCGGCAGATATTCCGGACTACCTGAAGTTGTCCTTCCCGGAGGGTTTTAAGTGGGA
GCGTGTTATGAATTTCGAGGACGGCGGTGTCGTGACCGTTACCCAAGACAGCAGCCTGCAAGATGGCGAG
TTCATCTATAAAGTTAAGCTGCGTGGTACGAACTTCCCGTCTGATGGCCCGGTGATGCAGAAAAAGACCA
TGGGTTGGGAAGCGAGCAGCGAGCGCATGTACCCGGAAGACGGTGCGCTGAAGGGTGAGATCAAACAGCG
CCTGAAGTTGAAGGACGGTGGCCACTACGATGCAGAAGTAAAAACCACCTATAAGGCTAAAAAACCGGTT
CAGTTGCCGGGTGCCTATAACGTGAATATTAAGTTAGACATCACCAGCCATAACGAAGACTACACCATTG
TGGAACAATATGAGCGCGCGGAGGGTCGTCACAGCACCGGTGGTATGGATGAACTGTACAAGTAATGATA
ATAGGGTACCGAGCTCGAATTCACTGGCCGTCGTTTTACAACGTCGTGACTGGGAAAACCCTGGCGTTAC
CCAACTTAATCGCCTTGCAGCACATCCCCCTTTCGCCAGCTGGCGTAATAGCGAAGAGGCCCGCACCGAT
CGCCCTTCCCAACAGTTGCGCAGCCTGAATGGCGAATGGCGCCTGATGCGGTATTTTCTCCTTACGCATC
TGTGCGGTATTTCACACCGCATATGGTGCACTCTCAGTACAATCTGCTCTGATGCCGCATAGTTAAGCCA
GCCCCGACACCCGCCAACACCCGCTGACGCGCCCTGACGGGCTTGTCTGCTCCCGGCATCCGCTTACAGA
CAAGCTGTGACCGTCTCCGGGAGCTGCATGTGTCAGAGGTTTTCACCGTCATCACCGAAACGCGCGAGAC
GAAAGGGCCTCGTGATACGCCTATTTTTATAGGTTAATGTCATGATAATAATGGTTTCTTAGACGTCAGG
TGGCACTTTTCGGGGAAATGTGTGATCGGCACGTAAGAGGTTCCAACTTTCACCATAATGAAATAAGATC
ACTACCGGGCGTATTTTTTGAGTTATCGAGATTTTCAGGAGCTAAGGAAGCTAAAATGGAGAAAAAAATC
ACTGGATATACCACCGTTGATATATCCCAATGGCATCGTAAAGAACATTTTGAGGCATTTCAGTCAGTTG
CTCAATGTACCTATAACCAGACCGTTCAGCTGGATATTACGGCCTTTTTAAAGACCGTAAAGAAAAATAA
GCACAAGTTTTATCCGGCCTTTATTCACATTCTTGCCCGCCTGATGAATGCTCATCCGGAATTTCGTATG
GCAATGAAAGACGGTGAGCTGGTGATATGGGATAGTGTTCACCCTTGTTACACCGTTTTCCATGAGCAAA
CTGAAACGTTTTCATCGCTCTGGAGTGAATACCACGACGATTTCCGGCAGTTTCTACACATATATTCGCA
AGATGTGGCGTGTTACGGTGAAAACCTGGCCTATTTCCCTAAAGGGTTTATTGAGAATATGTTTTTCGTC
TCAGCCAATCCCTGGGTGAGTTTCACCAGTTTTGATTTAAACGTGGCCAATATGGACAACTTCTTCGCCC
CCGTTTTCACCATGGGCAAATATTATACGCAAGGCGACAAGGTGCTGATGCCGCTGGCGATTCAGGTTCA
TCATGCCGTTTGTGATGGCTTCCATGTCGGCAGAATGCTTAATGAATTACAACAGTACTGCGATGAGTGG
CAGGGCGGGGCGTAACCTCGCTAACGGATTCACCACTCCGCAGACCCGCCATAAAACGCCCTGAGAAGCC
CGTGACGGGCTTTTCTTGTATTATGGGTAGTTTCCTTGCATGAATCCATAAAAGGCGCCTGTAGTGCCAT
TTACCCCCATTCACTGCCAGAGCCGTGAGCGCAGCGAACTGAATGTCACGAAAAAGACAGCGACTCAGGT
GCCTGATGGTCGGAGACAAAAGGAATATTCAGCGATTTGCCCGAGCTTGCGAGGGTGCTACTTAAGCCTT
TAGGGTTTTAAGGTCTGTTTTGTAGAGGAGCAAACAGCGTTTGCGACATCCTTTTGTAATACTGCGGAAC
TGACTAAAGTAGTGAGTTATACACAGGGCTGGGATCTATTCTTTTTATCTTTTTTTATTCTTTCTTTATT
CTATAAATTATAACCACTTGAATATAAACAAAAAAAACACACAAAGGTCTAGCGGAATTTACAGAGGGTC
TAGCAGAATTTACAAGTTTTCCAGCAAAGGTCTAGCAGAATTTACAGATACCCACAACTCAAAGGAAAAG
GACTAGTAATTATCATTGACTAGCCCATCTCAATTGGTATAGTGATTAAAATCACCTAGACCAATTGAGA
TGTATGTCTGAATTAGTTGTTTTCAAAGCAAATGAACTAGCGATTAGTCGCTATGACTTAACGGAGCATG
AAACCAAGCTAATTTTATGCTGTGTGGCACTACTCAACCCCACGATTGAAAACCCTACAAGGAAAGAACG
GACGGTATCGTTCACTTATAACCAATACGCTCAGATGATGAACATCAGTAGGGAAAATGCTTATGGTGTA
TTAGCTAAAGCAACCAGAGAGCTGATGACGAGAACTGTGGAAATCAGGAATCCTTTGGTTAAAGGCTTTG
AGATTTTCCAGTGGACAAACTATGCCAAGTTCTCAAGCGAAAAATTAGAATTAGTTTTTAGTGAAGAGAT
ATTGCCTTATCTTTTCCAGTTAAAAAAATTCATAAAATATAATCTGGAACATGTTAAGTCTTTTGAAAAC
AAATACTCTATGAGGATTTATGAGTGGTTATTAAAAGAACTAACACAAAAGAAAACTCACAAGGCAAATA
TAGAGATTAGCCTTGATGAATTTAAGTTCATGTTAATGCTTGAAAATAACTACCATGAGTTTAAAAGGCT
TAACCAATGGGTTTTGAAACCAATAAGTAAAGATTTAAACACTTACAGCAATATGAAATTGGTGGTTGAT
AAGCGAGGCCGCCCGACTGATACGTTGATTTTCCAAGTTGAACTAGATAGACAAATGGATCTCGTAACCG
AACTTGAGAACAACCAGATAAAAATGAATGGTGACAAAATACCAACAACCATTACATCAGATTCCTACCT
ACATAACGGACTAAGAAAAACACTACACGATGCTTTAACTGCAAAAATTCAGCTCACCAGTTTTGAGGCA
AAATTTTTGAGTGACATGCAAAGTAAGTATGATCTCAATGGTTCGTTCTCATGGCTCACGCAAAAACAAC
GAACCACACTAGAGAACATACTGGCTAAATACGGAAGGATCTGAGGTTCTTATGGCTCTTGTATCTATCA
GTGAAGCATCAAGACTAACAAACAAAAGTAGAACAACTGTTCACCGTTACATATCAAAGGGAAAACTGTC
CATATGCACAGATGAAAACGGTGTAAAAAAGATAGATACATCAGAGCTTTTACGAGTTTTTGGTGCATTC
AAAGCTGTTCACCATGAACAGATCGACAATGTAACAGATGAACAGCATGTAACACCTAATAGAACAGGTG
AAACCAGTAAAACAAAGCAACTAGAACATGAAATTGAACACCTGAGACAACTTGTTACAGCTCAACAGTC
ACACATAGACAGCCTGAAACAGGCGATGCTGCTTATCGAATCAAAGCTGCCGACAACACGGGAGCCAGTG
ACGCCTCCCGTGGGGAAAAAATCATGGCAATTCTGGAAGAAATAGCGCTTTCAGCCGGCAAACCGGCTGA
AGCCGGATCTGCGATTCTGATAACAAACTAGCAACACCAGAACAGCCCGTTTGCGGGCAGCAAAACCCGT
ACTTTTGGACGTTCCGGCGGTTTTTTGTGGCGAGTGGTGTTCGGGCGGTGCGCGCAAGATCCATTATGTT
AAACGGGCGAGTTTACATCTCAAAACCGCCCGCTTAACACCATCAGAAATCCTCAGCGCGATTTTAAGCA
CCAACCCCCCCCCCCGTAACACCCAAATCCATACTGAAAGTGGCTTTGTTGAATAAATCAGATTTCGGGT
AAGTCTCCAACGCCAGCAACGCGGCCTTTTTACGGTTCCTGGCCTTTTGCTGGCCTTTTGCTCACATGTT
CTTTCCTGCGTTATCCCCTGATTCTGTGGATAACCGTATTACCGCCTTTGAGTGAGCTGATACCGCTCGC
CGCAGCCGAACGACCGAGCGCAGCGAGTCAGTGAGCGAGGAAGCGGAAGAGCGCCCAATACGCAAACCGC
CTCTCCCCGCGCGTTGGCCGATTCATTAATGCAGCTGGCACGACAGGTTTCCCGACTGGAAAGCGGGCAG
TGAGCGCAACGCAATTAATGTGAGTTAGCTCACTCATTAGGCACCCCAGGCTTTACACTTTATGCTTCCG
GCTCGTATGTTGTGTGGAATTGTGAGCGGATAACAATTTCACACAGGAAACAGCTATGA
Features (pLannotate 1.2.2; 14 found; start..end, strand, type, name):
     14..54      -  misc_feature   MCS (fragment): pUC18/19 multiple cloning site
     55..762     +  CDS            mCherry: mCherry is a basic (constitutively fluorescent) red fluorescent protein published in 2004, derived from Discosoma sp.. It is reported to be a very rapidly-maturing monomer with low acid sensitivity.
    789..946     +  CDS            lacZα (fragment): LacZα fragment of β-galactosidase; lacZ fragment
    952..1051    -  misc_feature   bom (fragment): basis of mobility region from pBR322
   1153..1188    -  CDS            rop (fragment): Rop protein, which maintains plasmids at low copy number; rop
   1283..1385    +  promoter       cat promoter: promoter of the E. coli cat gene encoding chloramphenicol acetyltransferase
   1386..2042    +  CDS            cat: CAT_ECOLX - Experimental evidence at protein level: Swiss-Prot protein existence level 1. This enzyme is an effector of chloramphenicol resistance in bacteria. From Escherichia coli. This protein is used as a marker in many commonly used cloning vectors, such as pACYC184.
   2394..2616    +  rep_origin     pSC101 ori: low-copy replication origin that requires the Rep101 protein
   2664..3614    +  CDS            Rep101: RepA protein needed for replication with the pSC101 origin; rep101
   4396..4529    +  rep_origin     RSF ori (fragment): Plasmids containing the RSF 1030 origin of replication can be propagated in E. coli cells that contain additional plasmids with compatible origins.
   4531..4623    +  CDS            lacI (fragment): lac repressor; lacI; The lac repressor binds to the lac operator to inhibit transcription in E. coli. This inhibition can be relieved by adding lactose or isopropyl-β-D-thiogalactopyranoside (IPTG).
   4636..4657    +  protein_bind   CAP binding site: CAP binding activates transcription in the presence of cAMP. E. coli catabolite activator protein
   4672..4702    +  promoter       lac promoter: promoter for the E. coli lac operon
   4710..4726    +  protein_bind   lac operator: The lac repressor binds to the lac operator to inhibit transcription in E. coli. This inhibition can be relieved by adding lactose or isopropyl-β-D-thiogalactopyranoside (IPTG). lac repressor encoded by lacI
