[The description below was written by a language model from this plasmid's Addgene catalogue record and pLannotate feature annotations shown in this document.]
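Description:
pHBJT030 is a low-copy bacterial cloning and expression vector built on the pHBJT015 backbone, part of a plasmid series designed for rapid sub-cloning and use across various Enterobacteriaceae. It is deposited as an empty backbone with no gene of interest. The sequenced plasmid is 4,749 nt, consistent with the listed 4,027 bp backbone plus the added mCherry cassette. Replication relies on the pSC101 origin together with its Rep101 (RepA) initiator protein, which accounts for the low copy number. Selection is by chloramphenicol resistance from a cat gene driven by its own promoter. The annotation also picks up short fragments of bom, rop, an RSF origin and lacI. These appear to be remnants of earlier vector construction rather than complete functional elements, and only a small piece of lacI is present, so the plasmid does not seem to encode a full lac repressor itself.

The payload is a codon-optimised, synthesised mCherry coding sequence placed within a pUC18/19-type multiple cloning site, downstream of a lac promoter with its CAP binding site and lac operator, which gives IPTG-inducible expression as noted by the depositor. A lacZα fragment lies just after mCherry, left over from the original cloning region. A SmaI site sits immediately upstream of the mCherry start codon, so an open reading frame can be inserted in frame to produce a protein carrying mCherry at its C terminus. The vector is therefore suited to making inducible red fluorescent fusions for localisation or expression studies at low gene dosage, and on its own it can serve as an inducible mCherry reporter.
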