Addgene plasmid #225176: pHBJT030
Purpose: (Empty Backbone) Low copy cloning vector with mCherry integrated in the multiple cloning site (Chlr). There is a SmaI immediately upstream of mCherry start codon, which allows for C-terminal mCherry fusions.
Depositing lab: Jenny-Lee Thomassin. Depositing organization: University of Saskatchewan. Publication: Generation of a plasmid series for rapid sub-cloning and use in various Enterobacteriaceae. Braun HG, Kanwal N, Rivera Lopez LF, Thomassin JL. J Biosci Bioeng. 2024 Sep 6:S1389-1723(24)00253-6. doi: 10.1016/j.jbiosc.2024.08.006. PubMed 39244484.
Backbone
  Vector backbone: pHBJT015
  Backbone size (bp): 4027
  Vector type: Bacterial Expression, Synthetic Biology
  Tag / fusion protein: mCherry (C terminal on insert)
Growth in bacteria
  Bacterial resistance: Chloramphenicol, 25 μg/mL
  Growth temperature: 37°C
  Growth strain: DH5alpha
  Copy number: Low Copy
Gene/Insert
  Gene/Insert name: None
  Tag / fusion protein: mCherry (C terminal on insert)
Resource information
  A portion of this plasmid was derived from a plasmid made by: Codon optimized mCherry sequence was synthesized by Twist Biosciences
Terms and licenses: Academic/Nonprofit Terms; Industry Terms: Not Available to Industry
Depositor comments: pHBJT015 containing IPTG-inducible mCherry
How to cite: pHBJT030 was a gift from Jenny-Lee Thomassin (Addgene plasmid # 225176 ; http://n2t.net/addgene:225176 ; RRID:Addgene_225176)
